>Addgene plasmid #165410 | pMMB206-CT61 | addgene full sequence | sequence record 331626 | Addgene NGS Result
GAATTCGCGGCCGCTTCTAGAGACATTGATTATTTGCACGGCGTCACACTTTGCTATGCCATAGCAAGAT
AGTCCATAAGATTAGCGGATCCTACCTGACGCTTTTTATCGCAACTCTCTACTGTTTCTCCATACCGTTT
TTTTGGGCTAGCTACTAGAGAAAGAGGAGAAATACTAGATGCGTAAAGGAGAAGAACTTTTCACTGGAGT
TGTCCCAATTCTTGTTGAATTAGATGGTGATGTTAATGGGCACAAATTTTCTGTCAGTGGAGAGGGTGAA
GGTGATGCAACATACGGAAAACTTACCCTTAAATTTATTTGCACTACTGGAAAACTACCTGTTCCATGGC
CAACACTTGTCACTACTTTCGGTTATGGTGTTCAATGCTTTGCGAGATACCCAGATCATATGAAACAGCA
TGACTTTTTCAAGAGTGCCATGCCCGAAGGTTATGTACAGGAAAGAACTATATTTTTCAAAGATGACGGG
AACTACAAGACACGTGCTGAAGTCAAGTTTGAAGGTGGTACCCTTGTTAATAGAATCGAGTTAAAAGGTA
TTGATTTTAAAGAAGATGGAAACATTCTTGGACACAAATTGGAATACAACTATAACTCACACAATGTATA
CATCATGGCAGACAAACAAAAGAATGGAATCAAAGTTAACTTCAAAATTAGACACAACATTGAAGATGGA
AGCGTTCAACTAGCAGACCATTATCAACAAAATACTCCAATTGGCGATGGCCCTGTCCTTTTACCAGACA
ACCATTACCTGTCCACACAATCTGCCCTTTCGAAAGATCCCAACGAAAAGAGAGACCACATGGTCCTTCT
TGAGTTTGTAACAGCTGCTGGGATTACACATGGCATGGATGAACTATACAAAAGGCCTGCTGCAAACGAC
GAAAACTACGCTTTAGTAGCTTAATAATACTAGAGCCAGGCATCAAATAAAACGAAAGGCTCAGTCGAAA
GACTGGGCCTTTCGTTTTATCTGTTGTTTGTCGGTGAACGCTCTCTACTAGAGTCACACTGGCTCACCTT
CGGGTGGGCCTTTCTGCGTTTATATACTAGAGACATTGATTATTTGCACGGCGTCACACTTTGCTATGCC
ATAGCAAGATAGTCCATAAGATTAGCGGATCCTACCTGACGCTTTTTATCGCAACTCTCTACTGTTTCTC
CATACCGTTTTTTTGGGCTAGCTACTAGAGAAAGAGGAGAAATACTAGATGGCTGAAGCGCAAAATGATC
CCCTGCTGCCGGGATACTCGTTTAACGCCCATCTGGTGGCGGGTTTAACGCCGATTGAGGCCAATGGTTA
TCTCGATTTTTTTATCGACCGACCGCTGGGAATGAAAGGTTATATTCTCAATCTCACCATTCGCGGTCAG
GGGGTGGTGAAAAATCAGGGACGAGAATTTGTCTGCCGACCGGGTGATATTTTGCTGTTCCCGCCAGGAG
AGATTCATCACTACGGTCGTCATCCGGAGGCTCGCGAATGGTATCACCAGTGGGTTTACTTTCGTCCGCG
CGCCTACTGGCATGAATGGCTTAACTGGCCGTCAATATTTGCCAATACGGGTTTCTTTCGCCCGGATGAA
GCGCACCAGCCGCATTTCAGCGACCTGTTTGGGCAAATCATTAACGCCGGGCAAGGGGAAGGGCGCTATT
CGGAGCTGCTGGCGATAAATCTGCTTGAGCAATTGTTACTGCGGCGCATGGAAGCGATTAACGAGTCGCT
CCATCCACCGATGGATAATCGGGTACGCGAGGCTTGTCAGTACATCAGCGATCACCTGGCAGACAGCAAT
TTTGATATCGCCAGCGTCGCACAGCATGTTTGCCTGTCGCCGTCGCGTCTGTCACATCTTTTCCGCCAGC
AGTTAGGGATTAGCGTCTTAAGCTGGCGCGAGGACCAACGCATCAGCCAGGCGAAGCTGCTTTTGAGCAC
TACCCGGATGCCTATCGCCACCGTCGGTCGCAATGTTGGTTTTGACGATCAACTCTATTTCTCGCGAGTA
TTTAAAAAATGCACCGGGGCCAGCCCGAGCGAGTTCCGTGCCGGTTGTGAAGAAAAAGTGAATGATGTAG
CCGTCAAGTTGTCATAATAAACTACTAGAGCCAGGCATCAAATAAAACGAAAGGCTCAGTCGAAAGACTG
GGCCTTTCGTTTTATCTGTTGTTTGTCGGTGAACGCTCTCTACTAGAGTCACACTGGCTCACCTTCGGGT
GGGCCTTTCTGCGTTTATATACTAGAGACCTGTAGGATCGTACAGGGTTACGCAAGAAAATGGTTTGTTA
TAGTCGAATAAATACTAGAGAAAGAGGAGAAATACTAGATGAAAAACATAAATGCCGACGACACATACAG
AATAATTAATAAAATTAAAGCTTGTAGAAGCAATAATGATATTAATCAATGCTTATCTGATATGACTAAA
ATGGTACATTGTGAATATTATTTACTCGCGATCATTTATCCTCATTCTATGGTTAAATCTGATATTTCAA
TCCTAGATAATTACCCTAAAAAATGGAGGCAATATTATGATGACGCTAATTTAATAAAATATGATCCTAT
AGTAGATTATTCTAACTCCAATCATTCACCAATTAATTGGAATATATTTGAAAACAATGCTGTAAATAAA
AAATCTCCAAATGTAATTAAAGAAGCGAAAACAGCAGGTCTTATCACTGGGTTTAGTTTCCCTATTCATA
CGGCTAACAATGGCTTCGGAATACTTAGTTTTGCACATTCAGAAAAAGACAACTATATAGATAGTTTATT
TTTACATGCGTGTATGAACATACCATTAATTGTTCCTTCTCTAGTTGATAATTATCGAAAAATAAATATA
GCAAATAATAAATCAAACAACGATTTAACCAAAAGAGAAAAAGAATGTTTAGCGTGGGCATGCGAAGGAA
AAAGCTCTTGGGATATTTCAAAAATATTAGGTTGCAGTGAGCGTACTGTCACTTTCCATTTAACCAATGC
GCAAATGAAACTCAATACAACAAACCGCTGCCAAAGTATTTCTAAAGCAATTTTAACAGGAGCAATTGAT
TGCCCATACTTTAAAAATTAATAAACTACTAGAGCCAGGCATCAAATAAAACGAAAGGCTCAGTCGAAAG
ACTGGGCCTTTCGTTTTATCTGTTGTTTGTCGGTGAACGCTCTCTACTAGAGTCACACTGGCTCACCTTC
GGGTGGGCCTTTCTGCGTTTATATACTAGAGACCTGTAGGATCGTACAGGGTTACGCAAGAAAATGGTTT
GTTATAGTCGAATAAATACTAGAGAAAGAGGAGAAATACTAGATGGCTTCCTCCGAAGACGTTATCAAAG
AGTTCATGCGTTTCAAAGTTCGTATGGAAGGTTCCGTTAACGGTCACGAGTTCGAAATCGAAGGTGAAGG
TGAAGGTCGTCCGTACGAAGGTACCCAGACCGCTAAACTGAAAGTTACCAAAGGTGGTCCGCTGCCGTTC
GCTTGGGACATCCTGTCCCCGCAGTTCCAGTACGGTTCCAAAGCTTACGTTAAACACCCGGCTGACATCC
CGGACTACCTGAAACTGTCCTTCCCGGAAGGTTTCAAATGGGAACGTGTTATGAACTTCGAAGACGGTGG
TGTTGTTACCGTTACCCAGGACTCCTCCCTGCAAGACGGTGAGTTCATCTACAAAGTTAAACTGCGTGGT
ACCAACTTCCCGTCCGACGGTCCGGTTATGCAGAAAAAAACCATGGGTTGGGAAGCTTCCACCGAACGTA
TGTACCCGGAAGACGGTGCTCTGAAAGGTGAAATCAAAATGCGTCTGAAACTGAAAGACGGTGGTCACTA
CGACGCTGAAGTTAAAACCACCTACATGGCTAAAAAACCGGTTCAGCTGCCGGGTGCTTACAAAACCGAC
ATCAAACTGGACATCACCTCCCACAACGAAGACTACACCATCGTTGAACAGTACGAACGTGCTGAAGGTC
GTCACTCCACCGGTGCTGCTGCAAACGACGAAAACTACGCAGCAGCAGTTTAATAATACTAGAGCCAGGC
ATCAAATAAAACGAAAGGCTCAGTCGAAAGACTGGGCCTTTCGTTTTATCTGTTGTTTGTCGGTGAACGC
TCTCTACTAGAGTCACACTGGCTCACCTTCGGGTGGGCCTTTCTGCGTTTATATACTAGAGACCTGTAGG
ATCGTACAGGGTTACGCAAGAAAATGGTTTGTTATAGTCGAATAAATACTAGAGAAAGAGGAGAAATACT
AGATGGCTGAAGCGCAAAATGATCCCCTGCTGCCGGGATACTCGTTTAACGCCCATCTGGTGGCGGGTTT
AACGCCGATTGAGGCCAATGGTTATCTCGATTTTTTTATCGACCGACCGCTGGGAATGAAAGGTTATATT
CTCAATCTCACCATTCGCGGTCAGGGGGTGGTGAAAAATCAGGGACGAGAATTTGTCTGCCGACCGGGTG
ATATTTTGCTGTTCCCGCCAGGAGAGATTCATCACTACGGTCGTCATCCGGAGGCTCGCGAATGGTATCA
CCAGTGGGTTTACTTTCGTCCGCGCGCCTACTGGCATGAATGGCTTAACTGGCCGTCAATATTTGCCAAT
ACGGGTTTCTTTCGCCCGGATGAAGCGCACCAGCCGCATTTCAGCGACCTGTTTGGGCAAATCATTAACG
CCGGGCAAGGGGAAGGGCGCTATTCGGAGCTGCTGGCGATAAATCTGCTTGAGCAATTGTTACTGCGGCG
CATGGAAGCGATTAACGAGTCGCTCCATCCACCGATGGATAATCGGGTACGCGAGGCTTGTCAGTACATC
AGCGATCACCTGGCAGACAGCAATTTTGATATCGCCAGCGTCGCACAGCATGTTTGCCTGTCGCCGTCGC
GTCTGTCACATCTTTTCCGCCAGCAGTTAGGGATTAGCGTCTTAAGCTGGCGCGAGGACCAACGCATCAG
CCAGGCGAAGCTGCTTTTGAGCACTACCCGGATGCCTATCGCCACCGTCGGTCGCAATGTTGGTTTTGAC
GATCAACTCTATTTCTCGCGAGTATTTAAAAAATGCACCGGGGCCAGCCCGAGCGAGTTCCGTGCCGGTT
GTGAAGAAAAAGTGAATGATGTAGCCGTCAAGTTGTCATAATAAACTACTAGAGCCAGGCATCAAATAAA
ACGAAAGGCTCAGTCGAAAGACTGGGCCTTTCGTTTTATCTGTTGTTTGTCGGTGAACGCTCTCTACTAG
AGTCACACTGGCTCACCTTCGGGTGGGCCTTTCTGCGTTTATATACTAGAGACATTGATTATTTGCACGG
CGTCACACTTTGCTATGCCATAGCAAGATAGTCCATAAGATTAGCGGATCCTACCTGACGCTTTTTATCG
CAACTCTCTACTGTTTCTCCATACCGTTTTTTTGGGCTAGCTACTAGAGAAAGAGGAGAAATACTAGATG
ACTATAATGATAAAAAAATCGGATTTTTTGGCAATTCCATCGGAGGAGTATAAAGGTATTCTAAGTCTTC
GTTATCAAGTGTTTAAGCAAAGACTTGAGTGGGACTTAGTTGTAGAAAATAACCTTGAATCAGATGAGTA
TGATAACTCAAATGCAGAATATATTTATGCTTGTGATGATACTGAAAATGTAAGTGGATGCTGGCGTTTA
TTACCTACAACAGGTGATTATATGCTGAAAAGTGTTTTTCCTGAATTGCTTGGTCAACAGAGTGCTCCCA
AAGATCCTAATATAGTCGAATTAAGTCGTTTTGCTGTAGGTAAAAATAGCTCAAAGATAAATAACTCTGC
TAGTGAAATTACAATGAAACTATTTGAAGCTATATATAAACACGCTGTTAGTCAAGGTATTACAGAATAT
GTAACAGTAACATCAACAGCAATAGAGCGATTTTTAAAGCGTATTAAAGTTCCTTGTCATCGTATTGGAG
ACAAAGAAATTCATGTATTAGGTGATACTAAATCGGTTGTATTGTCTATGCCTATTAATGAACAGTTTAA
AAAAGCAGTCTTAAATGCTGCAAACGACGAAAACTACGCTTTAGTAGCTTAATAACTCTGATAGTGCTAG
TGTAGATCTCTACTAGAGCCAGGCATCAAATAAAACGAAAGGCTCAGTCGAAAGACTGGGCCTTTCGTTT
TATCTGTTGTTTGTCGGTGAACGCTCTCTACTAGAGTCACACTGGCTCACCTTCGGGTGGGCCTTTCTGC
GTTTATATACTAGTAGCGGCCGCTGCAGCCAAGCTTGGCACTGGCCGTCGTTTTACAACGTCGTGACTGG
GAAAACCCTGGCGTTACCCAACTTAATCGCCTTGCAGCACATCCCCCTTTCGCCAGCTGGCGTAATAGCG
AAGAGGCCCGCACCGATCGCCCTTCCCAACAGTTGCGCAGCCTGAATGGCGATGGCTGTTTTGGCGGATG
AGAGAAGATTTTCAGCCTGATACAGATTAAATCAGAACGCAGAAGCGGTCTGATAAAACAGAATTTGCCT
GGCGGCAGTAGCGCGGTGGTCCCACCTGACCCCATGCCGAACTCAGAAGTGAAACGCCGTAGCGCCGATG
GTAGTGTGGGGTCTCCCCATGCGAGAGTAGGGAACTGCCAGGCATCAAATAAAACGAAAGGCTCAGTCGA
AAGACTGGGCCTTTCGTTTTATCTGTTGTTTGTCGGTGAACGCTCTCCTGAGTAGGACAAATCCGCCGGG
AGCGGATTTGAACGTTGCGAAGCAACGGCCCGGAGGGTGGCGGGCAGGACGCCCGCCATAAACTGCCAGG
CATCAAATTAAGCAGAAGGCCATCCTGACGGATGGCCTTTTTGCGTTTCTACAAACTCTTTTGTTTATTT
TTCTAAATACATTCAAATATGTATCCGCTCATGAGACAATAACCCTGATAAATGCTTCAATAATATTGAA
AAAGGAAGAGTATGAGTATTCAACATTTCCGTGTCGCCCTTATTCCCTTTTTTGCGGCATTTTGCCTTCC
TGTTTTTGCTCACCCAGAAACGCTGGTGAAAGTAAAAGATGCTGAAGATCAGTTGGGTGCACGAGTGGGT
TACATCGAACTGGATCTCAACAGCGGTAAGATCCTTGAGAGTTTTCGCCCCGAAGAACGTGATGTCCGGC
GGTGCTTTTGCCGTTACGCACCACCCCGTCAGTAGCTGAACAGGAGGGACAGCTGATAGAAACAGAAGCC
ACTGGCCTCAAAAACACCATCATACACTAAATCAGTAAGTTGGCAGCATCACCCGACGCACTTTGCGCCG
AATAAATACCTGTGACGGAAGATCACTTCGCAGAATAAATAAATCCTGGTGTCCCTGTTGATACCGGGAA
GCCCTGGGCCAACTTTTGGCGAAAATGAGACGTTGATCGGCACGTAAGAGGTTCCAACTTTCACCATAAT
GAAATAAGATCACTACCGGGCGTATTTTTTGAGTTATCGAGATTTTCAGGAGCTAAGGAAGCTAAAATGG
AGAAAAAAATCACTGGATATACCACCGTTGATATATCCCAATGGCATCGTAAAGAACATTTTGAGGCATT
TCAGTCAGTTGCTCAATGTACCTATAACCAGACCGTTCAGCTGGATATTACGGCCTTTTTAAAGACCGTA
AAGAAAAATAAGCACAAGTTTTATCCGGCCTTTATTCACATTCTTGCCCGCCTGATGAATGCTCATCCGG
AATTACGTATGGCAATGAAAGACGGTGAGCTGGTGATATGGGATAGTGTTCACCCTTGTTACACCGTTTT
CCATGAGCAAACTGAAACGTTTTCATCGCTCTGGAGTGAATACCACGACGATTTCCGGCAGTTTCTACAC
ATATATTCGCAAGATGTGGCGTGTTACGGTGAAAACCTGGCCTATTTCCCTAAAGGGTTTATTGAGAATA
TGTTTTTCGTCTCAGCCAATCCCTGGGTGAGTTTCACCAGTTTTGATTTAAACGTGGCCAATATGGACAA
CTTCTTCGCCCCCGTTTTCACCATGGGCAAATATTATACGCAAGGCGACAAGGTGCTGATGCCGCTGGCG
ATTCAGGTTCATCATGCCGTTTGTGATGGCTTCCATGTCGGCAGAATGCTTAATGAATTACAACAGTACT
GCGATGAGTGGCAGGGCGGGGCGTAATTTTTTTAAGGCAGTTATTGTCTTCAAATTCCCGTTGCACATAG
CCCGGCAATTCCTTTCCCTGCTCTGCCATAAGCGCAGCGAATGCCGGGTAATACTCGTCAACGATCTGAT
AGAGAAGGGTTTGCTCGGGTCGGTGGCTCTGGTAACGACCAGTATCCCGATCCCGGCTGGCCGTCCTGGC
CGCCACATGAGGCATGTTCCGCGTCCTTGCAATACTGTGTTTACATACAGTCTATCGCTTAGCGGAAAGT
TCTTTTACCCTCAGCCGAAATGCCTGCCGTTGCTAGACATTGCCAGCCAGTGCCCGTCACTCCCGTACTA
ACTGTCACGAACCCCTGCAATAACTGTCACGCCCCCCTGCAATAACTGTCACGAACCCCTGCAATAACTG
TCACGCCCCCAAACCTGCAAACCCAGCAGGGGCGGGGGCTGGCGGGGTGTTGGAAAAATCCATCCATGAT
TATCTAAGAATAATCCACTAGGCGCGGTTATCAGCGCCCTTGTGGGGCGCTGCTGCCCTTGCCCAATATG
CCCGGCCAGAGGCCGGATAGCTGGTCTATTCGCTGCGCTAGGCTACACACCGCCCCACCGCTGCGCGGCA
GGGGGAAAGGCGGGCAAAGCCCGCTAAACCCCACACCAAACCCCGCAGAAATACGCTGGAGCGCTTTTAG
CCGCTTTAGCGGCCTTTCCCCCTACCCGAAGGGTGGGGGCGCGTGTGCAGCCCCGCAGGGCCTGTCTCGG
TCGATCATTCAGCCCGGCTCATCCTTCTGGCGTGGCGGCAGACCGAACAAGGCGCGGTCGTGGTCGCGTT
CAAGGTACGCATCCATTGCCGCCATGAGCCGATCCTCCGGCCACTCGCTGCTGTTCACCTTGGCCAAAAT
CATGGCCCCCACCAGCACCTTGCGCCTTGTTTCGTTCTTGCGCTCTTGCTGCTGTTCCCTTGCCCGCACC
CGCTGAATTTCGGCATTGATTCGCGCTCGTTGTTCTTCGAGCTTGGCCAGCCGATCCGCCGCCTTGTTGC
TCCCCTTAACCATCTTGACACCCCATTGTTAATGTGCTGTCTCGTAGGCTATCATGGAGGCACAGCGGCG
GCAATCCCGACCCTACTTTGTAGGGGAGGGCGCACTTACCGGTTTCTCTTCGAGAAACTGGCCTAACGGC
CACCCTTCGGGCGGTGCGCTCTCCGAGGGCCATTGCATGGAGCCGAAAAGCAAAAGCAACAGCGAGGCAG
CATGGCGATTTATCACCTTACGGCGAAAACCGGCAGCAGGTCGGGCGGCCAATCGGCCAGGGCCAAGGCC
GACTACATCCAGCGCGAAGGCAAGTATGCCCGCGACATGGATGAAGTCTTGCACGCCGAATCCGGGCACA
TGCCGGAGTTCGTCGAGCGGCCCGCCGACTACTGGGATGCTGCCGACCTGTATGAACGCGCCAATGGGCG
GCTGTTCAAGGAGGTCGAATTTGCCCTGCCGGTCGAGCTGACCCTCGACCAGCAGAAGGCGCTGGCGTCC
GAGTTCGCCCAGCACCTGACCGGTGCCGAGCGCCTGCCGTATACGCTGGCCATCCATGCCGGTGGCGGCG
AGAACCCGCACTGCCACCTGATGATCTCCGAGCGGATCAATGACGGCATCGAGCGGCCCGCCGCTCAGTG
GTTCAAGCGGTACAACGGCAAGACCCCGGAGAAGGGCGGGGCACAGAAGACCGAAGCGCTCAAGCCCAAG
GCATGGCTTGAGCAGACCCGCGAGGCATGGGCCGACCATGCCAACCGGGCATTAGAGCGGGCTGGCCACG
ACGCCCGCATTGACCACAGAACACTTGAGGCGCAGGGCATCGAGCGCCTGCCCGGTGTTCACCTGGGGCC
GAACGTGGTGGAGATGGAAGGCCGGGGCATCCGCACCGACCGGGCAGACGTGGCCCTGAACATCGACACC
GCCAACGCCCAGATCATCGACTTACAGGAATACCGGGAGGCAATAGACCATGAACGCAATCGACAGAGTG
AAGAAATCCAGAGGCATCAACGAGTTAGCGGAGCAGATCGAACCGCTGGCCCAGAGCATGGCGACACTGG
CCGACGAAGCCCGGCAGGTCATGAGCCAGACCCAGCAGGCCAGCGAGGCGCAGGCGGCGGAGTGGCTGAA
AGCCCAGCGCCAGACAGGGGCGGCATGGGTGGAGCTGGCCAAAGAGTTGCGGGAGGTAGCCGCCGAGGTG
AGCAGCGCCGCGCAGAGCGCCCGGAGCGCGTCGCGGGGGTGGCACTGGAAGCTATGGCTAACCGTGATGC
TGGCTTCCATGATGCCTACGGTGGTGCTGCTGATCGCATCGTTGCTCTTGCTCGACCTGACGCCACTGAC
AACCGAGGACGGCTCGATCTGGCTGCGCTTGGTGGCCCGATGAAGAACGACAGGACTTTGCAGGCCATAG
GCCGACAGCTCAAGGCCATGGGCTGTGAGCGCTTCGATATCGGCGTCAGGGACGCCACCACCGGCCAGAT
GATGAACCGGGAATGGTCAGCCGCCGAAGTGCTCCAGAACACGCCATGGCTCAAGCGGATGAATGCCCAG
GGCAATGACGTGTATATCAGGCCCGCCGAGCAGGAGCGGCATGGTCTGGTGCTGGTGGACGACCTCAGCG
AGTTTGACCTGGATGACATGAAAGCCGAGGGCCGGGAGCCTGCCCTGGTAGTGGAAACCAGCCCGAAGAA
CTATCAGGCATGGGTCAAGGTGGCCGACGCCGCAGGCGGTGAACTTCGGGGGCAGATTGCCCGGACGCTG
GCCAGCGAGTACGACGCCGACCCGGCCAGCGCCGACAGCCGCCACTATGGCCGCTTGGCGGGCTTCACCA
ACCGCAAGGACAAGCACACCACCCGCGCCGGTTATCAGCCGTGGGTGCTGCTGCGTGAATCCAAGGGCAA
GACCGCCACCGCTGGCCCGGCGCTGGTGCAGCAGGCTGGCCAGCAGATCGAGCAGGCCCAGCGGCAGCAG
GAGAAGGCCCGCAGGCTGGCCAGCCTCGAACTGCCCGAGCGGCAGCTTAGCCGCCACCGGCGCACGGCGC
TGGACGAGTACCGCAGCGAGATGGCCGGGCTGGTCAAGCGCTTCGGTGATGACCTCAGCAAGTGCGACTT
TATCGCCGCGCAGAAGCTGGCCAGCCGGGGCCGCAGTGCCGAGGAAATCGGCAAGGCCATGGCCGAGGCC
AGCCCAGCGCTGGCAGAGCGCAAGCCCGGCCACGAAGCGGATTACATCGAGCGCACCGTCAGCAAGGTCA
TGGGTCTGCCCAGCGTCCAGCTTGCGCGGGCCGAGCTGGCACGGGCACCGGCACCCCGCCAGCGAGGCAT
GGACAGGGGCGGGCCAGATTTCAGCATGTAGTGCTTGCGTTGGTACTCACGCCTGTTATACTATGAGTAC
TCACGCACAGAAGGGGGTTTTATGGAATACGAAAAAAGCGCTTCAGGGTCGGTCTACCTGATCAAAAGTG
ACAAGGGCTATTGGTTGCCCGGTGGCTTTGGTTATACGTCAAACAAGGCCGAGGCTGGCCGCTTTTCAGT
CGCTGATATGGCCAGCCTTAACCTTGACGGCTGCACCTTGTCCTTGTTCCGCGAAGACAAGCCTTTCGGC
CCCGGCAAGTTTCTCGGTGACTGATATGAAAGACCAAAAGGACAAGCAGACCGGCGACCTGCTGGCCAGC
CCTGACGCTGTACGCCAAGCGCGATATGCCGAGCGCATGAAGGCCAAAGGGATGCGTCAGCGCAAGTTCT
GGCTGACCGACGACGAATACGAGGCGCTGCGCGAGTGCCTGGAAGAACTCAGAGCGGCGCAGGGCGGGGG
TAGTGACCCCGCCAGCGCCTAACCACCAACTGCCTGCAAAGGAGGCAATCAATGGCTACCCATAAGCCTA
TCAATATTCTGGAGGCGTTCGCAGCAGCGCCGCCACCGCTGGACTACGTTTTGCCCAACATGGTGGCCGG
TACGGTCGGGGCGCTGGTGTCGCCCGGTGGTGCCGGTAAATCCATGCTGGCCCTGCAACTGGCCGCACAG
ATTGCAGGCGGGCCGGATCTGCTGGAGGTGGGCGAACTGCCCACCGGCCCGGTGATCTACCTGCCCGCCG
AAGACCCGCCCACCGCCATTCATCACCGCCTGCACGCCCTTGGGGCGCACCTCAGCGCCGAGGAACGGCA
AGCCGTGGCTGACGGCCTGCTGATCCAGCCGCTGATCGGCAGCCTGCCCAACATCATGGCCCCGGAGTGG
TTCGACGGCCTCAAGCGCGCCGCCGAGGGCCGCCGCCTGATGGTGCTGGACACGCTGCGCCGGTTCCACA
TCGAGGAAGAAAACGCCAGCGGCCCCATGGCCCAGGTCATCGGTCGCATGGAGGCCATCGCCGCCGATAC
CGGGTGCTCTATCGTGTTCCTGCACCATGCCAGCAAGGGCGCGGCCATGATGGGCGCAGGCGACCAGCAG
CAGGCCAGCCGGGGCAGCTCGGTACTGGTCGATAACATCCGCTGGCAGTCCTACCTGTCGAGCATGACCA
GCGCCGAGGCCGAGGAATGGGGTGTGGACGACGACCAGCGCCGGTTCTTCGTCCGCTTCGGTGTGAGCAA
GGCCAACTATGGCGCACCGTTCGCTGATCGGTGGTTCAGGCGGCATGACGGCGGGGTGCTCAAGCCCGCC
GTGCTGGAGAGGCAGCGCAAGAGCAAGGGGGTGCCCCGTGGTGAAGCCTAAGAACAAGCACAGCCTCAGC
CACGTCCGGCACGACCCGGCGCACTGTCTGGCCCCCGGCCTGTTCCGTGCCCTCAAGCGGGGCGAGCGCA
AGCGCAGCAAGCTGGACGTGACGTATGACTACGGCGACGGCAAGCGGATCGAGTTCAGCGGCCCGGAGCC
GCTGGGCGCTGATGATCTGCGCATCCTGCAAGGGCTGGTGGCCATGGCTGGGCCTAATGGCCTAGTGCTT
GGCCCGGAACCCAAGACCGAAGGCGGACGGCAGCTCCGGCTGTTCCTGGAACCCAAGTGGGAGGCCGTCA
CCGCTGATGCCATGGTGGTCAAAGGTAGCTATCGGGCGCTGGCAAAGGAAATCGGGGCAGAGGTCGATAG
TGGTGGGGCGCTCAAGCACATACAGGACTGCATCGAGCGCCTTTGGAAGGTATCCATCATCGCCCAGAAT
GGCCGCAAGCGGCAGGGGTTTCGGCTGCTGTCGGAGTACGCCAGCGACGAGGCGGACGGGCGCCTGTACG
TGGCCCTGAACCCCTTGATCGCGCAGGCCGTCATGGGTGGCGGCCAGCATGTGCGCATCAGCATGGACGA
GGTGCGGGCGCTGGACAGCGAAACCGCCCGCCTGCTGCACCAGCGGCTGTGTGGCTGGATCGACCCCGGC
AAAACCGGCAAGGCTTCCATAGATACCTTGTGCGGCTATGTCTGGCCGTCAGAGGCCAGTGGTTCGACCA
TGCGCAAGCGCCGCCAGCGGGTGCGCGAGGCGTTGCCGGAGCTGGTCGCGCTGGGCTGGACGGTAACCGA
GTTCGCGGCGGGCAAGTACGACATCACCCGGCCCAAGGCGGCAGGCTGACCCCCCCCACTCTATTGTAAA
CAAGACATTTTTATCTTTTATATTCAATGGCTTATTTTCCTGCTAATTGGTAATACCATGAAAAATACCA
TGCTCAGAAAAGGCTTAACAATATTTTGAAAAATTGCCTACTGAGCGCTGCCGCACAGCTCCATAGGCCG
CTTTCCTGGCTTTGCTTCCAGATGTATGCTCTTCTGCTCCCGAACGCCAGCAAGACGTAGCCCAGCGCGT
CGGCCAGCTTGCAATTCGCGCTAACTTACATTAATTGCGTTGCGCTCACTGCCCGCTTTCCAGTCGGGAA
ACCTGTCGTGCCAGCTGCATTAATGAATCGGCCAACGCGCGGGGAGAGGCGGTTTGCGTATTGGGCGCCA
GGGTGGTTTTTCTTTTCACCAGTGAGACGGGCAACAGCTGATTGCCCTTCACCGCCTGGCCCTGAGAGAG
TTGCAGCAAGCGGTCCACGCTGGTTTGCCCCAGCAGGCGAAAATCCTGTTTGATGGTGGTTAACGGCGGG
ATATAACATGAGCTGTCTTCGGTATCGTCGTATCCCACTACCGAGATATCCGCACCAACGCGCAGCCCGG
ACTCGGTAATGGCGCGCATTGCGCCCAGCGCCATCTGATCGTTGGCAACCAGCATCGCAGTGGGAACGAT
GCCCTCATTCAGCATTTGCATGGTTTGTTGAAAACCGGACATGGCACTCCAGTCGCCTTCCCGTTCCGCT
ATCGGCTGAATTTGATTGCGAGTGAGATATTTATGCCAGCCAGCCAGACGCAGACGCGCCGAGACAGAAC
TTAATGGGCCCGCTAACAGCGCGATTTGCTGGTGACCCAATGCGACCAGATGCTCCACGCCCAGTCGCGT
ACCGTCTTCATGGGAGAAAATAATACTGTTGATGGGTGTCTGGTCAGAGACATCAAGAAATAACGCCGGA
ACATTAGTGCAGGCAGCTTCCACAGCAATGGCATCCTGGTCATCCAGCGGATAGTTAATGATCAGCCCAC
TGACGCGTTGCGCGAGAAGATTGTGCACCGCCGCTTTACAGGCTTCGACGCCGCTTCGTTCTACCATCGA
CACCACCACGCTGGCACCCAGTTGATCGGCGCGAGATTTAATCGCCGCGACAATTTGCGACGGCGCGTGC
AGGGCCAGACTGGAGGTGGCAACGCCAATCAGCAACGACTGTTTGCCCGCCAGTTGTTGTGCCACGCGGT
TGGGAATGTAATTCAGCTCCGCCATCGCCGCTTCCACTTTTTCCCGCGTTTTCGCAGAAACGTGGCTGGC
CTGGTTCACCACGCGGGAAACGGTCTGATAAGAGACACCGGCATACTCTGCGACATCGTATAACGTTACT
GGTTTCACATTCACCACCCTGAATTGACTCTCTTCCGGGCGCTATCATGCCATACCGCGAAAGGTTTTGC
ACCATTCGATGGTGTCAACGTAAATGCCGCTTCGCCTTCGCGCGCGAATTGCAAGCTGATCCGGGCTTAT
CGACTGCACGGTGCACCAATGCTTCTGGCGTCAGGCAGCCATCGGAAGCTGTGGTATGGCTGTGCAGGTC
GTAAATCACTGCATAATTCGTGTCGCTCAAGGCGCACTCCCGTTCTGGATAATGTTTTTTGCGCCGACAT
CATAACGGTTCTGGCAAATATTCTGAAATGAGCTGTTGACAATTAATCATCGGCTCGTATAATGTGTGGA
ATTGTGAGCGGATAACAATTTCACACAGGAAACAGCAGGAAACAGCTATGACCATGATTAC
Features (pLannotate 1.2.2; 48 found; start..end, strand, type, name):
      1..22      +  misc_feature   BioBrick prefix: BioBrick prefix for parts that do not start with "ATG"
     23..133     +  promoter       araBAD promoter (fragment): araBAD; promoter of the L-arabinose operon of E. coli; the araC regulatory gene is transcribed in the opposite direction (Guzman et al., 1995)
    179..892     +  CDS            hfriFP: hfriFP is a fluorescent protein published in 2013, derived from Herbaspirillum frisingense.
    899..931     +  CDS            ssrA tag (LVA): C-terminal peptide that mediates degradation in bacteria through the ClpXP and ClpAP proteases (McGinness et al., 2006) mutant LVA variant that confers accelerated degradation under some conditions (Andersen et al., 1998)
    954..1025    +  terminator     rrnB T1 terminator: transcription terminator T1 from the E. coli rrnB gene
   1041..1068    +  terminator     T7Te terminator: phage T7 early transcription terminator
   1083..1193    +  promoter       araBAD promoter (fragment): araBAD; promoter of the L-arabinose operon of E. coli; the araC regulatory gene is transcribed in the opposite direction (Guzman et al., 1995)
   1239..2114    +  CDS            araC: ARAC_ECOLI - Experimental evidence at protein level: Swiss-Prot protein existence level 1. Transcription factor that regulates the expression of several genes involved in the transport and metabolism of L-arabinose (PubMed:4362626, PubMed:328165, PubMed:6251457, PubMed:2962192, PubMed:6319708, PubMed:2231717, PubMed:1447222). Functions both as a positive and a negative regulator (PubMed:328165, PubMed:6251457). In the presence of arabinose, activates the expression of the araBAD, araE, araFGH and araJ promoters (PubMed:4362626, PubMed:328165, PubMed:6251457, PubMed:2962192, PubMed:6319708, Pub
   2139..2210    +  terminator     rrnB T1 terminator: transcription terminator T1 from the E. coli rrnB gene
   2226..2253    +  terminator     T7Te terminator: phage T7 early transcription terminator
   2349..3098    +  CDS            luxR: LUXR_ALIFS - Experimental evidence at protein level: Swiss-Prot protein existence level 1. Transcriptional activator of the bioluminescence operon. Binds to the OHHL autoinducer. From Aliivibrio fischeri (Vibrio fischeri).
   3123..3194    +  terminator     rrnB T1 terminator: transcription terminator T1 from the E. coli rrnB gene
   3210..3237    +  terminator     T7Te terminator: phage T7 early transcription terminator
   3333..4007    +  CDS            mRFP1: mRFP1 is a basic (constitutively fluorescent) red fluorescent protein published in 2002, derived from Discosoma sp.. It is reported to be a somewhat slowly-maturing monomer with low acid sensitivity.
   4008..4030    +  CDS            ssrA tag (LVA) (fragment): C-terminal peptide that mediates degradation in bacteria through the ClpXP and ClpAP proteases (McGinness et al., 2006) mutant LVA variant that confers accelerated degradation under some conditions (Andersen et al., 1998)
   4063..4134    +  terminator     rrnB T1 terminator: transcription terminator T1 from the E. coli rrnB gene
   4150..4177    +  terminator     T7Te terminator: phage T7 early transcription terminator
   4273..5148    +  CDS            araC: ARAC_ECOLI - Experimental evidence at protein level: Swiss-Prot protein existence level 1. Transcription factor that regulates the expression of several genes involved in the transport and metabolism of L-arabinose (PubMed:4362626, PubMed:328165, PubMed:6251457, PubMed:2962192, PubMed:6319708, PubMed:2231717, PubMed:1447222). Functions both as a positive and a negative regulator (PubMed:328165, PubMed:6251457). In the presence of arabinose, activates the expression of the araBAD, araE, araFGH and araJ promoters (PubMed:4362626, PubMed:328165, PubMed:6251457, PubMed:2962192, PubMed:6319708, Pub
   5173..5244    +  terminator     rrnB T1 terminator: transcription terminator T1 from the E. coli rrnB gene
   5260..5287    +  terminator     T7Te terminator: phage T7 early transcription terminator
   5302..5412    +  promoter       araBAD promoter (fragment): araBAD; promoter of the L-arabinose operon of E. coli; the araC regulatory gene is transcribed in the opposite direction (Guzman et al., 1995)
   5458..6036    +  CDS            luxI: LUXI_ALIFS - Protein inferred from homology: Swiss-Prot protein existence level 3. Required for the synthesis of OHHL (N-(3-oxohexanoyl)-L- homoserine lactone) also known as VAI or N-(beta-ketocaproyl)homoserine lactone or 3-oxo-N-(tetrahydro-2-oxo-3-furanyl)-hexanamide, an autoinducer molecule which binds to LuxR and thus acts in bioluminescence regulation. From Aliivibrio fischeri (Vibrio fischeri).
   6037..6069    +  CDS            ssrA tag (LVA): C-terminal peptide that mediates degradation in bacteria through the ClpXP and ClpAP proteases (McGinness et al., 2006) mutant LVA variant that confers accelerated degradation under some conditions (Andersen et al., 1998)
   6117..6188    +  terminator     rrnB T1 terminator: transcription terminator T1 from the E. coli rrnB gene
   6204..6231    +  terminator     T7Te terminator: phage T7 early transcription terminator
   6238..6258    +  misc_feature   BioBrick suffix: universal suffix for all parts
   6269..6422    +  CDS            lacZα (fragment): LacZα fragment of β-galactosidase; lacZ fragment
   6507..6622    +  ncRNA          5S rRNA: Accession: RF00001 - 5S ribosomal RNA
   6626..6712    +  terminator     rrnB T1 terminator: Escherichia coli rrnB; transcription terminator T1 from the E. coli rrnB gene
   6804..6831    +  terminator     rrnB T2 terminator: transcription terminator T2 from the E. coli rrnB gene
   6850..6941    +  promoter       AmpR promoter: bla
   6942..7130    +  CDS            AmpR (fragment): β-lactamase; bla; confers resistance to ampicillin, carbenicillin, and related antibiotics
   7130..7263    -  mobile_element IS1 (fragment): prokaryotic transposable element IS1
   7384..7486    +  promoter       cat promoter: promoter of the E. coli cat gene encoding chloramphenicol acetyltransferase
   7487..8146    +  CDS            CmR: chloramphenicol acetyltransferase; cat; confers resistance to chloramphenicol
   8478..8872    -  rep_origin     RSF1010 oriV: replication origin of the broad-host-range plasmid RSF1010; requires the RSF1010 RepA/B/C proteins for replication (Scholz et al., 1989)
   8902..9183    -  CDS            mobC: MOBC_ECOLX - Protein predicted: Swiss-Prot protein existence level 4. This protein is essential to promote the specific transfer of the plasmid in the presence of conjugative plasmids. From Escherichia coli.
   9214..9301    +  oriT           RSF1010 oriT: origin of transfer of the broad-host-range plasmid RSF1010 (Scholz et al., 1989)
  10130..10540   +  CDS            mobB: MOBB2_ECOLX - Protein predicted: Swiss-Prot protein existence level 4. This protein is essential to promote the specific transfer of the plasmid in the presence of conjugative plasmids. From Escherichia coli.
  10540..11511   +  CDS            RSF1010 RepB: replication protein B of the broad-host-range plasmid RSF1010 (Scholz et al., 1989); repB
  11954..12028   +  ncRNA          Plasmid R1162: Accession: RF00043 - R1162-like plasmid antisense RNA
  12022..12861   +  CDS            RSF1010 RepA: replication protein A of the broad-host-range plasmid RSF1010 (Scholz et al., 1989); repA
  12848..13699   +  CDS            RSF1010 RepC (fragment): replication protein C of the broad-host-range plasmid RSF1010 (Scholz et al., 1989); repC
  13976..15058   -  CDS            lacI: lac repressor; lacI; The lac repressor binds to the lac operator to inhibit transcription in E. coli. This inhibition can be relieved by adding lactose or isopropyl-β-D-thiogalactopyranoside (IPTG).
  15059..15136   -  promoter       lacIq promoter: lacI (mutant); In the lacIq allele, a single base change in the promoter boosts expression of the lacI gene about 10-fold.
  15189..15290   -  CDS            yciV (fragment): RNAAM_ECOLI - Also known as trpH From Escherichia coli (strain K12).
  15366..15394   +  promoter       tac promoter: strong E. coli promoter; hybrid between the trp and lac UV5 promoters
  15398..15420   +  protein_bind   lac operator (fragment): The lac repressor binds to the lac operator to inhibit transcription in E. coli. This inhibition can be relieved by adding lactose or isopropyl-β-D-thiogalactopyranoside (IPTG). lac repressor encoded by lacI
