[The description below was written by a language model from this plasmid's Addgene catalogue record and pLannotate feature annotations shown in this document.]
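Description:
pMMB206-CT61 is a low-copy bacterial expression plasmid that carries a synthetic gene circuit (CT61, about 6.2 kb) cloned between the EcoRI and PstI sites of the broad-host-range vector pMMB206, giving a total of roughly 15.5 kb. The backbone is RSF1010-derived. It replicates from the RSF1010 oriV with the plasmid-encoded RepA, RepB and RepC proteins, and it carries oriT plus the mobB and mobC mobilisation genes, which allow transfer when a conjugative helper is present. Selection is by chloramphenicol through the cat gene; only a truncated β-lactamase fragment remains. The vector also supplies lacIq-driven lacI, a tac promoter with lac operator upstream of the cloning site, a lacZα fragment and rrnB terminators.

The insert is built in BioBrick format as six consecutive same-strand transcription units, each closed by an rrnB T1/T7Te double terminator. Annotated araBAD promoter fragments precede three units: a fluorescent protein carrying an LVA ssrA degradation tag, a copy of araC, and LVA-tagged luxI. The annotation software labels the fluorescent protein hfriFP, but the depositor's comments refer to a GFP. The other three units encode luxR, mRFP1 with a partial LVA tag, and a second araC copy, and no promoter is annotated for them, so the record does not state what drives them. The parts suggest positive-feedback modules in which AraC activates its own araBAD-driven expression. They also suggest coupling between arabinose-responsive and LuxI/LuxR quorum-sensing modules, with green and red reporters reading out module states, though the exact wiring is not given. The depositor notes that sequence variants in GFP and LuxR do not affect function. The associated work studied resource competition in cascading cell fate transitions in E. coli.
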