Addgene plasmid #165410: pMMB206-CT61
Purpose: Bacteria gene circuit on low copy backbone.
Depositing lab: Xiaojun Tian. Depositing organization: Arizona State University. Publication: Winner-takes-all resource competition redirects cascading cell fate transitions. Zhang R, Goetz H, Melendez-Alvarez J, Li J, Ding T, Wang X, Tian XJ. Nat Commun. 2021 Feb 8;12(1):853. doi: 10.1038/s41467-021-21125-3. PubMed 33558556.
Backbone
  Vector backbone: pMMB206
  Backbone size w/o insert (bp): 9311
  Total vector size (bp): 15549
  Vector type: Bacterial Expression
Growth in bacteria
  Bacterial resistance: Chloramphenicol, 25 μg/mL
  Growth temperature: 37°C
  Growth strain: DH5alpha
  Copy number: Low Copy
Gene/Insert
  Gene/Insert name: CT61 gene circuit
  Species: Synthetic; E. coli
  Insert size (bp): 6238
  Cloning method: Restriction Enzyme; 5′ cloning site EcoRI (not destroyed); 3′ cloning site PstI (not destroyed)
  Sequencing primers: 5′ M13 reverse; 3′ M13 forward20
Terms and licenses: Academic/Nonprofit Terms; Industry Terms: Not Available to Industry
Depositor comments: Please note that the GFP (D117G) and LuxR (S116A, V135I, M174I) sequence variants do not affect plasmid function.
How to cite: pMMB206-CT61 was a gift from Xiaojun Tian (Addgene plasmid # 165410 ; http://n2t.net/addgene:165410 ; RRID:Addgene_165410)
